Addgene plasmid #113631: pJ151-HDR
Purpose: Contains two recombination homology arms and loxP-flanked cassette encoding puromycin resistance gene, Venus fluorescence marker, thymidine kinase suicide gene, for scarless chromosomal engineering.
Depositing lab: Alex Kentsis. Depositing organization: Memorial Sloan-Kettering Cancer Center.
Backbone
  Vector backbone: pJ151
  Backbone manufacturer: ATUM (DNA2.)
  Backbone size w/o insert (bp): 2300
  Total vector size (bp): 7887
  Vector type: Mammalian Expression, Bacterial Expression, Cre/Lox ; Homology recombination selection vector
  Selectable markers: Puromycin ; Venus fluorescence
Growth in bacteria
  Bacterial resistance: Kanamycin, 50 μg/mL
  Growth temperature: 37°C
  Growth strain: DH5alpha
  Copy number: High Copy
Gene/Insert 1
  Gene/Insert name: Left homology arm
  Cloning method: Restriction Enzyme; 5′ cloning site AscI, NdeI, BstI, BamHI, SwaI (not destroyed); 3′ cloning site PacI, MluI, NheI (not destroyed)
  Sequencing primers: 5′ TGGAATTTAATCGCGGCCTC; 3′ AGGGGCGTGGAAGTAATTCA
Gene/Insert 2
  Gene/Insert name: Puromycin resistance gene
  Promoter: EF1a promoter
  Cloning method: Ligation Independent Cloning
  Sequencing primers: 5′ GTCCAGGCACCTCGATTAGT
Gene/Insert 3
  Gene/Insert name: Venus fluorescence gene
  Promoter: EF1a promoter (T2A cleaving sequence)
  Cloning method: Ligation Independent Cloning
  Sequencing primers: 5′ ATCGGCAAGGTGTGGGTC
Gene/Insert 4
  Gene/Insert name: Thymidine kinase
  Promoter: IRES
  Cloning method: Ligation Independent Cloning
  Sequencing primers: 5′ ACCACTACCAGCAGAACACC
Gene/Insert 5
  Gene/Insert name: Right homology arm
  Cloning method: Restriction Enzyme; 5′ cloning site ClaI, HpaI, XbaI (not destroyed); 3′ cloning site SwaI, SalI, SbfI, BsiWI, SpeI (not destroyed)
  Sequencing primers: 5′ GGCCCACGACCCCATATC
Terms and licenses: Academic/Nonprofit Terms; Industry Terms: Not Available to Industry
How to cite: pJ151-HDR was a gift from Alex Kentsis (Addgene plasmid # 113631 ; http://n2t.net/addgene:113631 ; RRID:Addgene_113631)
