[The description below was written by a language model from this plasmid's Addgene catalogue record and pLannotate feature annotations shown in this document.]
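Description:
pJ151-HDR is a donor vector for homology-directed chromosomal engineering in mammalian cells, built on the small synthetic pJ151 cloning backbone (about 2.3 kb of a roughly 7.9 kb total). It is propagated in E. coli as a high-copy plasmid through a ColE1/pUC-type origin and selected with kanamycin via an aph(3')-Ia gene. The depositor and sequencing-derived records differ by only two nucleotides and give the same feature map.

The payload is a single selection cassette flanked by two loxP sites in the same orientation. Within it, the human EF-1α promoter drives a polycistronic transcript. This encodes puromycin N-acetyltransferase joined through a T2A self-cleaving peptide to the yellow fluorescent protein Venus, followed by an EMCV IRES that directs translation of a truncated herpes simplex virus thymidine kinase, and it ends in an SV40 polyadenylation signal. A short EM7 bacterial promoter sits just upstream of the puromycin gene.

On either side of the floxed cassette lie positions for a left and a right homology arm, each bordered by clusters of unique restriction sites so that locus-specific arms can be exchanged. The record does not state what genomic locus, if any, the current arm sequences target. The annotation detects only short FLP1-like fragments in these regions, which suggests placeholder sequence rather than a functional recombinase gene.

In use, puromycin resistance and Venus fluorescence provide positive selection for cells that have integrated the cassette. Cre then excises the intervening sequence, and loss of thymidine kinase can be enforced by counter-selection with nucleoside analogues such as ganciclovir. The depositor describes this scheme as scarless chromosomal engineering.
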