Features (pLannotate 1.2.2; 17 found; start..end, strand, type, name):
      1..25      -  CDS            KanR (fragment): aminoglycoside phosphotransferase; aph(3')-Ia; confers resistance to kanamycin in bacteria or G418 (Geneticin®) in eukaryotes
     94..183     +  CDS            FLP1 (fragment): FLP_YEAST - Experimental evidence at protein level: Swiss-Prot protein existence level 1. Part of the plasmid amplification system, which corrects any decrease in copy number caused by a rare missegregation event. Catalyzes the recombination between the large inverted repetitions of the 2-micron plasmid during plasmid replication. This recombination event changes the direction of one of the two replication forks in the bidirectionally replicating molecule, effectively resulting in multiple rounds of replication from a single initiation event. Binds specifically to the FLP recognition target (F
    761..794     +  protein_bind   loxP: Cre-mediated recombination occurs in the 8-bp core sequence (GCATACAT). Cre recombinase
    811..1992    +  promoter       EF-1α promoter: strong constitutive promoter for human elongation factor EF-1α
   1994..2041    +  promoter       EM7 promoter: synthetic bacterial promoter&nbsp
   2072..2659    +  CDS            PuroR: puromycin N-acetyltransferase; pac from Streptomyces alboniger; confers resistance to puromycin
   2729..3448    +  CDS            Venus: yellow fluorescent protein (YFP) with fast and efficient maturation (Nagai et al., 2002) mammalian codon-optimized
   3470..4042    +  misc_feature   IRES: internal ribosome entry site (IRES) of the encephalomyocarditis virus (EMCV)
   4056..5051    +  CDS            ΔTK: truncated herpes simplex virus thymidine kinase (Salomon et al., 1995) confers sensitivity to nucleoside analogs such as acyclovir or ganciclovir
   5072..5193    +  polyA_signal   SV40 poly(A) signal: SV40 polyadenylation signal
   5209..5242    +  protein_bind   loxP: Cre-mediated recombination occurs in the 8-bp core sequence (GCATACAT). Cre recombinase
   5819..5917    +  CDS            FLP1 (fragment): FLP_YEAST - Experimental evidence at protein level: Swiss-Prot protein existence level 1. Part of the plasmid amplification system, which corrects any decrease in copy number caused by a rare missegregation event. Catalyzes the recombination between the large inverted repetitions of the 2-micron plasmid during plasmid replication. This recombination event changes the direction of one of the two replication forks in the bidirectionally replicating molecule, effectively resulting in multiple rounds of replication from a single initiation event. Binds specifically to the FLP recognition target (F
   5954..5973    +  CDS            lacZα (fragment): LacZα fragment of β-galactosidase; lacZ fragment
   5998..6015    -  terminator     rrnB T2 terminator (fragment): transcription terminator T2 from the E. coli rrnB gene
   6240..6828    -  rep_origin     ori: high-copy-number ColE1/pMB1/pBR322/pUC origin of replication
   6950..7759    -  CDS            KanR: aminoglycoside phosphotransferase; aph(3')-Ia; confers resistance to kanamycin in bacteria or G418 (Geneticin®) in eukaryotes
   7762..7858    -  promoter       AmpR promoter (fragment): bla
>Addgene plasmid #113631 | pJ151-HDR | depositor full sequence | sequence record 214498 | pJ151-HDR sequence 7887 bps
ACATTATCGCGAGCCCATTTATACCTGAATATGGCTCATAACACCCCTTGCAGTGCGACTAACGGCATGA
AGCTCGTCGGGGCTGGATCGCTTCGTATTGCGAGCTGTGCGGCTGAGTTGACGTATCTGTGCTGGATGAT
TACTCATAACGGCACCGCTATCAAACGTGCCACGTTCATGTCCGTGTCGCCCTTATTCGACTCGGGGGGC
GCGCCCATATGTTCGAAGGATCCATTTAAATAAATCACAGCATACCTCACACAGTTTTCTTATTGTAAGG
CTTACTCAATGATGCATGTTTTTAATGTAGTGATGATCATTAAGGTTCTTGCTTTATTTATTATAATAGG
TGATGACCCAGTTTTCCTCTTGTTAGATATTGCTGTGTGTCTAGGGACCTGAGACTGTTTTGGTGTGATT
GGCACTTGGTGCTGTGCTCTGTCTTGATTCACTTTGTCACAATGGTCTCTCTCCTGTGAGCTCCTATGAC
CTTGACAGTTCTTACTCAGACTGCTGTTGCCTTTGCTGACTTCCCAGATGTACCACAAACAAACCTTTAA
TTCTCTCTTCCTCTACATTCATACCCTTCTAAACTTATTAATAACTGAGAATGTATTTAATGCATTGAAT
TCTACTTTAAAATGATTTAAAGTTTATCTTCTGTGTCTTGCCACAATTAGGAAAAGTAATGCTACTGTTG
AATTTATTTCCTCTAAATATAACTTGTCACATTGACCATTTTTAATTAACGCGTGCTAGCATAACTTCGT
ATAGCATACATTATACGAAGTTATCCTAGGTAATTCTACCGCTCCGGTGCCCGTCAGTGGGCAGAGCGCA
CATCGCCCACAGTCCCCGAGAAGTTGGGGGGAGGGGTCGGCAATTGAACCGGTGCCTAGAGAAGGTGGCG
CGGGGTAAACTGGGAAAGTGATGTCGTGTACTGGCTCCGCCTTTTTCCCGAGGGTGGGGGAGAACCGTAT
ATAAGTGCAGTAGTCGCCGTGAACGTTCTTTTTCGCAACGGGTTTGCCGCCAGAACACAGGTAAGTGCCG
TGTGTGGTTCCCGCGGGCCTGGCCTCTTTACGGGTTATGGCCCTTGCGTGCCTTGAATTACTTCCACGCC
CCTGGCTGCAGTACGTGATTCTTGATCCCGAGCTTCGGGTTGGAAGTGGGTGGGAGAGTTCGAGGCCTTG
CGCTTAAGGAGCCCCTTCGCCTCGTGCTTGAGTTGAGGCCTGGCCTGGGCGCTGGGGCCGCCGCGTGCGA
ATCTGGTGGCACCTTCGCGCCTGTCTCGCTGCTTTCGATAAGTCTCTAGCCATTTAAAATTTTTGATGAC
CTGCTGCGACGCTTTTTTTCTGGCAAGATAGTCTTGTAAATGCGGGCCAAGATCTGCACACTGGTATTTC
GGTTTTTGGGGCCGCGGGCGGCGACGGGGCCCGTGCGTCCCAGCGCACATGTTCGGCGAGGCGGGGCCTG
CGAGCGCGGCCACCGAGAATCGGACGGGGGTAGTCTCAAGCTGGCCGGCCTGCTCTGGTGCCTGGCCTCG
CGCCGCCGTGTATCGCCCCGCCCTGGGCGGCAAGGCTGGCCCGGTCGGCACCAGTTGCGTGAGCGGAAAG
ATGGCCGCTTCCCGGCCCTGCTGCAGGGAGCTCAAAATGGAGGACGCGGCGCTCGGGAGAGCGGGCGGGT
GAGTCACCCACACAAAGGAAAAGGGCCTTTCCGTCCTCAGCCGTCGCTTCATGTGACTCCACGGAGTACC
GGGCGCCGTCCAGGCACCTCGATTAGTTCTCGAGCTTTTGGAGTACGTCGTCTTTAGGTTGGGGGGAGGG
GTTTTATGCGATGGAGTTTCCCCACACTGAGTGGGTGGAGACTGAAGTTAGGCCAGCTTGGCACTTGATG
TAATTCTCCTTGGAATTTGCCCTTTTTGAGTTTGGATCTTGGTTCATTCTCAAGCCTCAGACAGTGGTTC
AAAGTTTTTTTCTTCCATTTCAGGTGTCGTGATGTTGACAATTAATCATCGGCATAGTATATCGGCATAG
TATAATACGACAAGGTGAGGAACTAAACCAGATCTGCCACCATGACCGAGTACAAGCCCACGGTGCGCCT
CGCCACCCGCGACGACGTCCCTCGGGCTGTACGCACCCTCGCCGCCGCGTTCGCCGACTACCCCGCCACG
CGCCACACCGTGGACCCGGACCGCCACATCGAGCGGGTCACCGAGCTGCAAGAACTCTTCCTCACGCGCG
TCGGGCTCGACATCGGCAAGGTGTGGGTCGCGGACGACGGCGCCGCGGTGGCGGTCTGGACCACGCCGGA
GAGCGTCGAAGCGGGGGCGGTGTTCGCCGAGATCGGCCCGCGCATGGCCGAGTTGAGCGGTTCCCGGCTG
GCCGCGCAGCAACAGATGGAAGGCCTCCTGGCGCCGCACCGGCCCAAGGAGCCCGCGTGGTTCCTGGCCA
CCGTCGGCGTCTCGCCCGACCACCAGGGCAAGGGTCTGGGCAGCGCCGTCGTGCTCCCCGGAGTGGAGGC
GGCCGAGCGCGCCGGGGTGCCCGCCTTCCTGGAGACCTCCGCGCCCCGCAACCTCCCCTTCTACGAGCGG
CTCGGCTTCACCGTCACCGCCGACGTCGAGGTGCCCGAAGGACCGCGCACCTGGTGCATGACCCGCAAGG
GAAGCGGAGAGGGCAGAGGAAGTCTTCTAACATGCGGTGACGTGGAGGAGAATCCCGGCCCTGGTACCAT
GGTGAGCAAGGGCGAGGAGCTGTTCACCGGGGTGGTGCCCATCCTGGTCGAGCTGGACGGCGACGTAAAC
GGCCACAAGTTCAGCGTGTCCGGCGAGGGCGAGGGCGATGCCACCTACGGCAAGCTGACCCTGAAGCTGA
TCTGCACCACCGGCAAGCTGCCCGTGCCCTGGCCCACCCTCGTGACCACCCTGGGCTACGGCCTGCAGTG
CTTCGCCCGCTACCCCGACCACATGAAGCAGCACGACTTCTTCAAGTCCGCCATGCCCGAAGGCTACGTC
CAGGAGCGCACCATCTTCTTCAAGGACGACGGCAACTACAAGACCCGCGCCGAGGTGAAGTTCGAGGGCG
ACACCCTGGTGAACCGCATCGAGCTGAAGGGCATCGACTTCAAGGAGGACGGCAACATCCTGGGGCACAA
GCTGGAGTACAACTACAACAGCCACAACGTCTATATCACCGCCGACAAGCAGAAGAACGGCATCAAGGCC
AACTTCAAGATCCGCCACAACATCGAGGACGGCGGCGTGCAGCTCGCCGACCACTACCAGCAGAACACCC
CCATCGGCGACGGCCCCGTGCTGCTGCCCGACAACCACTACCTGAGCTACCAGTCCGCCCTGAGCAAAGA
CCCCAACGAGAAGCGCGATCACATGGTCCTGCTGGAGTTCGTGACCGCCGCCGGGATCACTCTCGGCATG
GACGAGCTGTACAAGTAAGCGGCCGCCCCGGGGCATGCGCCCCTCTCCCTCCCCCCCCCCTAACGTTACT
GGCCGAAGCCGCTTGGAATAAGGCCGGTGTGCGTTTGTCTATATGTTATTTTCCACCATATTGCCGTCTT
TTGGCAATGTGAGGGCCCGGAAACCTGGCCCTGTCTTCTTGACGAGCATTCCTAGGGGTCTTTCCCCTCT
CGCCAAAGGAATGCAAGGTCTGTTGAATGTCGTGAAGGAAGCAGTTCCTCTGGAAGCTTCTTGAAGACAA
ACAACGTCTGTAGCGACCCTTTGCAGGCAGCGGAACCCCCCACCTGGCGACAGGTGCCTCTGCGGCCAAA
AGCCACGTGTATAAGATACACCTGCAAAGGCGGCACAACCCCAGTGCCACGTTGTGAGTTGGATAGTTGT
GGAAAGAGTCAAATGGCTCTCCTCAAGCGTATTCAACAAGGGGCTGAAGGATGCCCAGAAGGTACCCCAT
TGTATGGGATCTGATCTGGGGCCTCGGTGCACATGCTTTACATGTGTTTAGTCGAGGTTAAAAAACGTCT
AGGCCCCCCGAACCACGGGGACGTGGTTTTCCTTTGAAAAACACGATGATAATATGGCCACAACCATGCC
CACGCTACTGCGGGTTTATATAGACGGTCCCCACGGGATGGGGAAAACCACCACCACGCAACTGCTGGTG
GCCCTGGGTTCGCGCGACGATATCGTCTACGTACCCGAGCCGATGACTTACTGGCGGGTGCTGGGGGCTT
CCGAGACAATCGCGAACATCTACACCACACAACACCGCCTTGACCAGGGTGAGATATCGGCCGGGGACGC
GGCGGTGGTAATGACAAGCGCCCAGATAACAATGGGAATGCCTTATGCCGTGACCGACGCCGTTCTGGCT
CCTCATATCGGGGGGGAGGCTGGGAGCTCACATGCCCCGCCCCCGGCCCTCACCCTCATCTTCGACCGCC
ATCCCATCGCCGCCCTCCTGTGCTACCCGGCCGCGCGATACCTTATGGGCAGCATGACCCCCCAGGCCGT
GCTGGCGTTCGTGGCCCTCATCCCGCCGACCTTGCCCGGCACAAACATCGTGTTGGGGGCCCTTCCGGAG
GACAGACACATCGACCGCCTGGCCAAACGCCAGCGCCCCGGCGAGCGGCTTGACCTGGCTATGCTGGCCG
CGATTCGCCGCGTTTACGGGCTGCTTGCCAATACGGTGCGGTATCTGCAGGGCGGCGGGTCGTGGCGGGA
GGATTGGGGACAGCTTTCGGGGACGGCCGTGCCGCCCCAGGGTGCCGAGCCCCAGAGCAACGCGGGCCCA
CGACCCCATATCGGGGACACGTTATTTACCCTGTTTCGGGCCCCCGAGTTGCTGGCCCCCAACGGCGACC
TGTACAACGTGTTTGCCTGGGCCTTGGACGTCTTGGCCAAACGCCTCCGTCCCATGCACGTCTTTATCCT
GGATTACGACCAATCGCCCGCCGGCTGCCGGGACGCCCTGCTGCAACTTACCTCCGGGATGATCCAGACC
CACGTCACCACCCCAGGCTCCATACCGACGATCTGCGACCTGGCGCGCACGTTTGCGCGGGAGATGGGGG
AGGCTAACTGACCCGGGGCATGCGCGGCCGCAACTTGTTTATTGCAGCTTATAATGGTTACAAATAAAGC
AATAGCATCACAAATTTCACAAATAAAGCATTTTTTTCACTGCATTCTAGTTGTGGTTTGTCCAAACTCA
TCAATGTATCTTATCATGTCTGCAATTGATAACTTCGTATAGCATACATTATACGAAGTTATATCGATTG
TTAACTCTAGATATGGGCTAAAAGAATACTGGCGCCAATATTAAGCCAAAATCTGTAATATGTCTACAAT
TCTTGGTTGAGGTAGAGAGTGGCTGTTTGCAATTAAATAGTACCCAGAGGCATAACACTTTCTGGCTAGA
TTTTGGTTAAGGCAAACTTTTGTGATATGTAACCAAATCCACTTCACTATTAAAGGCTGTACTTGTGATA
TGAGAAGTGATCAGCTGTGGTAGACAGTTGGTTCTGTACTACTGCATCCAGACTTGTGTTGGTTGTATAT
GTATTATAGTACTTAGTTTTCATTTTAACTTACTTTCTAAGGAACACTGGAACTGCCCAATTTAATTTCA
AAAGTTGGAGGATTTTGTTTTGAGACAAGATTTCCCTCTGTAAGCCTGTTCTGTCCTCAGCTCCGGAGTG
CTAGGGCTCTAGGCGTGAGCCATCATGCTGAATTTAGATTAGCATTTAAACAGAAATTATTAAAGCATAG
GAAAGAAGTCTCAGTGGTTACATTTAAATGTCGACCTGCAGGCGTACGACTAGTAAAAGAGTCGAATAAG
GGCGACACACTGTCATTAGCAACTCCTTGTCCTTCGATCTCGTCAACAACAGCTTGCAGTTCAAATACAA
GACCCAGAAGGCGACTATTCTGGAAGCGAGCTTGAAGCCAGACGCTGAGTACGAAAAGGGGCCCGAGCTT
AAGACTGGCCGTCGTTTTACAACACAGAAAGAGTTTGTAGAAACGCAAAAAGGCCATCCGTCAGGGGCCT
TCTGCTTAGTTTGATGCCTGGCAGTTCCCTACTCTCGCCTTCCGCTTCCTCGCTCACTGACTCGCTGCGC
TCGGTCGTTCGGCTGCGGCGAGCGGTATCAGCTCACTCAAAGGCGGTAATACGGTTATCCACAGAATCAG
GGGATAACGCAGGAAAGAACATGTGAGCAAAAGGCCAGCAAAAGGCCAGGAACCGTAAAAAGGCCGCGTT
GCTGGCGTTTTTCCATAGGCTCCGCCCCCCTGACGAGCATCACAAAAATCGACGCTCAAGTCAGAGGTGG
CGAAACCCGACAGGACTATAAAGATACCAGGCGTTTCCCCCTGGAAGCTCCCTCGTGCGCTCTCCTGTTC
CGACCCTGCCGCTTACCGGATACCTGTCCGCCTTTCTCCCTTCGGGAAGCGTGGCGCTTTCTCATAGCTC
ACGCTGTAGGTATCTCAGTTCGGTGTAGGTCGTTCGCTCCAAGCTGGGCTGTGTGCACGAACCCCCCGTT
CAGCCCGACCGCTGCGCCTTATCCGGTAACTATCGTCTTGAGTCCAACCCGGTAAGACACGACTTATCGC
CACTGGCAGCAGCCACTGGTAACAGGATTAGCAGAGCGAGGTATGTAGGCGGTGCTACAGAGTTCTTGAA
GTGGTGGGCTAACTACGGCTACACTAGAAGAACAGTATTTGGTATCTGCGCTCTGCTGAAGCCAGTTACC
TTCGGAAAAAGAGTTGGTAGCTCTTGATCCGGCAAACAAACCACCGCTGGTAGCGGTGGTTTTTTTGTTT
GCAAGCAGCAGATTACGCGCAGAAAAAAAGGATCTCAAGAAGATCCTTTGATCTTTTCTACGGGGTCTGA
CGCTCAGTGGAACGACGCGCGCGTAACTCACGTTAAGGGATTTTGGTCATGAGCTTGCGCCGTCCCGTCA
AGTCAGCGTAATGCTCTGCTTAGAAAAACTCATCGAGCATCAAATGAAACTGCAATTTATTCATATCAGG
ATTATCAATACCATATTTTTGAAAAAGCCGTTTCTGTAATGAAGGAGAAAACTCACCGAGGCAGTTCCAT
AGGATGGCAAGATCCTGGTATCGGTCTGCGATTCCGACTCGTCCAACATCAATACAACCTATTAATTTCC
CCTCGTCAAAAATAAGGTTATCAAGTGAGAAATCACCATGAGTGACGACTGAATCCGGTGAGAATGGCAA
AAGTTTATGCATTTCTTTCCAGACTTGTTCAACAGGCCAGCCATTACGCTCGTCATCAAAATCACTCGCA
TCAACCAAACCGTTATTCATTCGTGATTGCGCCTGAGCGAGGCGAAATACGCGATCGCTGTTAAAAGGAC
AATTACAAACAGGAATCGAGTGCAACCGGCGCAGGAACACTGCCAGCGCATCAACAATATTTTCACCTGA
ATCAGGATATTCTTCTAATACCTGGAACGCTGTTTTTCCGGGGATCGCAGTGGTGAGTAACCATGCATCA
TCAGGAGTACGGATAAAATGCTTGATGGTCGGAAGTGGCATAAATTCCGTCAGCCAGTTTAGTCTGACCA
TCTCATCTGTAACATCATTGGCAACGCTACCTTTGCCATGTTTCAGAAACAACTCTGGCGCATCGGGCTT
CCCATACAAGCGATAGATTGTCGCACCTGATTGCCCGACATTATCGCGAGCCCATTTATACCCATATAAA
TCAGCATCCATGTTGGAATTTAATCGCGGCCTCGACGTTTCCCGTTGAATATGGCTCATATTCTTCCTTT
TTCAATATTATTGAAGCATTTATCAGGGTTATTGTCTCATGAGCGGATACATATTTGAATGTATTTAGAA
AAATAAACAAATAGGGGTCAGTGTTACAACCAATTAACCAATTCTGA
