Features (pLannotate 1.2.2; 17 found; start..end, strand, type, name):
      1..25      -  CDS            KanR (fragment): aminoglycoside phosphotransferase; aph(3')-Ia; confers resistance to kanamycin in bacteria or G418 (Geneticin®) in eukaryotes
     94..183     +  CDS            FLP1 (fragment): FLP_YEAST - Experimental evidence at protein level: Swiss-Prot protein existence level 1. Part of the plasmid amplification system, which corrects any decrease in copy number caused by a rare missegregation event. Catalyzes the recombination between the large inverted repetitions of the 2-micron plasmid during plasmid replication. This recombination event changes the direction of one of the two replication forks in the bidirectionally replicating molecule, effectively resulting in multiple rounds of replication from a single initiation event. Binds specifically to the FLP recognition target (F
    759..792     +  protein_bind   loxP: Cre-mediated recombination occurs in the 8-bp core sequence (GCATACAT). Cre recombinase
    809..1990    +  promoter       EF-1α promoter: strong constitutive promoter for human elongation factor EF-1α
   1992..2039    +  promoter       EM7 promoter: synthetic bacterial promoter&nbsp
   2070..2657    +  CDS            PuroR: puromycin N-acetyltransferase; pac from Streptomyces alboniger; confers resistance to puromycin
   2727..3446    +  CDS            Venus: yellow fluorescent protein (YFP) with fast and efficient maturation (Nagai et al., 2002) mammalian codon-optimized
   3468..4040    +  misc_feature   IRES: internal ribosome entry site (IRES) of the encephalomyocarditis virus (EMCV)
   4054..5049    +  CDS            ΔTK: truncated herpes simplex virus thymidine kinase (Salomon et al., 1995) confers sensitivity to nucleoside analogs such as acyclovir or ganciclovir
   5070..5191    +  polyA_signal   SV40 poly(A) signal: SV40 polyadenylation signal
   5207..5240    +  protein_bind   loxP: Cre-mediated recombination occurs in the 8-bp core sequence (GCATACAT). Cre recombinase
   5817..5915    +  CDS            FLP1 (fragment): FLP_YEAST - Experimental evidence at protein level: Swiss-Prot protein existence level 1. Part of the plasmid amplification system, which corrects any decrease in copy number caused by a rare missegregation event. Catalyzes the recombination between the large inverted repetitions of the 2-micron plasmid during plasmid replication. This recombination event changes the direction of one of the two replication forks in the bidirectionally replicating molecule, effectively resulting in multiple rounds of replication from a single initiation event. Binds specifically to the FLP recognition target (F
   5952..5971    +  CDS            lacZα (fragment): LacZα fragment of β-galactosidase; lacZ fragment
   5996..6013    -  terminator     rrnB T2 terminator (fragment): transcription terminator T2 from the E. coli rrnB gene
   6238..6826    -  rep_origin     ori: high-copy-number ColE1/pMB1/pBR322/pUC origin of replication
   6948..7757    -  CDS            KanR: aminoglycoside phosphotransferase; aph(3')-Ia; confers resistance to kanamycin in bacteria or G418 (Geneticin®) in eukaryotes
   7760..7856    -  promoter       AmpR promoter (fragment): bla
>Addgene plasmid #113631 | pJ151-HDR | addgene full sequence | sequence record 222216 | Addgene NGS Result
ACATTATCGCGAGCCCATTTATACCTGAATATGGCTCATAACACCCCTTGCAGTGCGACTAACGGCATGA
AGCTCGTCGGGGCTGGATCGCTTCGTATTGCGAGCTGTGCGGCTGAGTTGACGTATCTGTGCTGGATGAT
TACTCATAACGGCACCGCTATCAAACGTGCCACGTTCATGTCCGTGTCGCCCTTATTCGACTCGGGGCGC
GCCCATATGTTCGAAGGATCCATTTAAATAAATCACAGCATACCTCACACAGTTTTCTTATTGTAAGGCT
TACTCAATGATGCATGTTTTTAATGTAGTGATGATCATTAAGGTTCTTGCTTTATTTATTATAATAGGTG
ATGACCCAGTTTTCCTCTTGTTAGATATTGCTGTGTGTCTAGGGACCTGAGACTGTTTTGGTGTGATTGG
CACTTGGTGCTGTGCTCTGTCTTGATTCACTTTGTCACAATGGTCTCTCTCCTGTGAGCTCCTATGACCT
TGACAGTTCTTACTCAGACTGCTGTTGCCTTTGCTGACTTCCCAGATGTACCACAAACAAACCTTTAATT
CTCTCTTCCTCTACATTCATACCCTTCTAAACTTATTAATAACTGAGAATGTATTTAATGCATTGAATTC
TACTTTAAAATGATTTAAAGTTTATCTTCTGTGTCTTGCCACAATTAGGAAAAGTAATGCTACTGTTGAA
TTTATTTCCTCTAAATATAACTTGTCACATTGACCATTTTTAATTAACGCGTGCTAGCATAACTTCGTAT
AGCATACATTATACGAAGTTATCCTAGGTAATTCTACCGCTCCGGTGCCCGTCAGTGGGCAGAGCGCACA
TCGCCCACAGTCCCCGAGAAGTTGGGGGGAGGGGTCGGCAATTGAACCGGTGCCTAGAGAAGGTGGCGCG
GGGTAAACTGGGAAAGTGATGTCGTGTACTGGCTCCGCCTTTTTCCCGAGGGTGGGGGAGAACCGTATAT
AAGTGCAGTAGTCGCCGTGAACGTTCTTTTTCGCAACGGGTTTGCCGCCAGAACACAGGTAAGTGCCGTG
TGTGGTTCCCGCGGGCCTGGCCTCTTTACGGGTTATGGCCCTTGCGTGCCTTGAATTACTTCCACGCCCC
TGGCTGCAGTACGTGATTCTTGATCCCGAGCTTCGGGTTGGAAGTGGGTGGGAGAGTTCGAGGCCTTGCG
CTTAAGGAGCCCCTTCGCCTCGTGCTTGAGTTGAGGCCTGGCCTGGGCGCTGGGGCCGCCGCGTGCGAAT
CTGGTGGCACCTTCGCGCCTGTCTCGCTGCTTTCGATAAGTCTCTAGCCATTTAAAATTTTTGATGACCT
GCTGCGACGCTTTTTTTCTGGCAAGATAGTCTTGTAAATGCGGGCCAAGATCTGCACACTGGTATTTCGG
TTTTTGGGGCCGCGGGCGGCGACGGGGCCCGTGCGTCCCAGCGCACATGTTCGGCGAGGCGGGGCCTGCG
AGCGCGGCCACCGAGAATCGGACGGGGGTAGTCTCAAGCTGGCCGGCCTGCTCTGGTGCCTGGCCTCGCG
CCGCCGTGTATCGCCCCGCCCTGGGCGGCAAGGCTGGCCCGGTCGGCACCAGTTGCGTGAGCGGAAAGAT
GGCCGCTTCCCGGCCCTGCTGCAGGGAGCTCAAAATGGAGGACGCGGCGCTCGGGAGAGCGGGCGGGTGA
GTCACCCACACAAAGGAAAAGGGCCTTTCCGTCCTCAGCCGTCGCTTCATGTGACTCCACGGAGTACCGG
GCGCCGTCCAGGCACCTCGATTAGTTCTCGAGCTTTTGGAGTACGTCGTCTTTAGGTTGGGGGGAGGGGT
TTTATGCGATGGAGTTTCCCCACACTGAGTGGGTGGAGACTGAAGTTAGGCCAGCTTGGCACTTGATGTA
ATTCTCCTTGGAATTTGCCCTTTTTGAGTTTGGATCTTGGTTCATTCTCAAGCCTCAGACAGTGGTTCAA
AGTTTTTTTCTTCCATTTCAGGTGTCGTGATGTTGACAATTAATCATCGGCATAGTATATCGGCATAGTA
TAATACGACAAGGTGAGGAACTAAACCAGATCTGCCACCATGACCGAGTACAAGCCCACGGTGCGCCTCG
CCACCCGCGACGACGTCCCTCGGGCTGTACGCACCCTCGCCGCCGCGTTCGCCGACTACCCCGCCACGCG
CCACACCGTGGACCCGGACCGCCACATCGAGCGGGTCACCGAGCTGCAAGAACTCTTCCTCACGCGCGTC
GGGCTCGACATCGGCAAGGTGTGGGTCGCGGACGACGGCGCCGCGGTGGCGGTCTGGACCACGCCGGAGA
GCGTCGAAGCGGGGGCGGTGTTCGCCGAGATCGGCCCGCGCATGGCCGAGTTGAGCGGTTCCCGGCTGGC
CGCGCAGCAACAGATGGAAGGCCTCCTGGCGCCGCACCGGCCCAAGGAGCCCGCGTGGTTCCTGGCCACC
GTCGGCGTCTCGCCCGACCACCAGGGCAAGGGTCTGGGCAGCGCCGTCGTGCTCCCCGGAGTGGAGGCGG
CCGAGCGCGCCGGGGTGCCCGCCTTCCTGGAGACCTCCGCGCCCCGCAACCTCCCCTTCTACGAGCGGCT
CGGCTTCACCGTCACCGCCGACGTCGAGGTGCCCGAAGGACCGCGCACCTGGTGCATGACCCGCAAGGGA
AGCGGAGAGGGCAGAGGAAGTCTTCTAACATGCGGTGACGTGGAGGAGAATCCCGGCCCTGGTACCATGG
TGAGCAAGGGCGAGGAGCTGTTCACCGGGGTGGTGCCCATCCTGGTCGAGCTGGACGGCGACGTAAACGG
CCACAAGTTCAGCGTGTCCGGCGAGGGCGAGGGCGATGCCACCTACGGCAAGCTGACCCTGAAGCTGATC
TGCACCACCGGCAAGCTGCCCGTGCCCTGGCCCACCCTCGTGACCACCCTGGGCTACGGCCTGCAGTGCT
TCGCCCGCTACCCCGACCACATGAAGCAGCACGACTTCTTCAAGTCCGCCATGCCCGAAGGCTACGTCCA
GGAGCGCACCATCTTCTTCAAGGACGACGGCAACTACAAGACCCGCGCCGAGGTGAAGTTCGAGGGCGAC
ACCCTGGTGAACCGCATCGAGCTGAAGGGCATCGACTTCAAGGAGGACGGCAACATCCTGGGGCACAAGC
TGGAGTACAACTACAACAGCCACAACGTCTATATCACCGCCGACAAGCAGAAGAACGGCATCAAGGCCAA
CTTCAAGATCCGCCACAACATCGAGGACGGCGGCGTGCAGCTCGCCGACCACTACCAGCAGAACACCCCC
ATCGGCGACGGCCCCGTGCTGCTGCCCGACAACCACTACCTGAGCTACCAGTCCGCCCTGAGCAAAGACC
CCAACGAGAAGCGCGATCACATGGTCCTGCTGGAGTTCGTGACCGCCGCCGGGATCACTCTCGGCATGGA
CGAGCTGTACAAGTAAGCGGCCGCCCCGGGGCATGCGCCCCTCTCCCTCCCCCCCCCCTAACGTTACTGG
CCGAAGCCGCTTGGAATAAGGCCGGTGTGCGTTTGTCTATATGTTATTTTCCACCATATTGCCGTCTTTT
GGCAATGTGAGGGCCCGGAAACCTGGCCCTGTCTTCTTGACGAGCATTCCTAGGGGTCTTTCCCCTCTCG
CCAAAGGAATGCAAGGTCTGTTGAATGTCGTGAAGGAAGCAGTTCCTCTGGAAGCTTCTTGAAGACAAAC
AACGTCTGTAGCGACCCTTTGCAGGCAGCGGAACCCCCCACCTGGCGACAGGTGCCTCTGCGGCCAAAAG
CCACGTGTATAAGATACACCTGCAAAGGCGGCACAACCCCAGTGCCACGTTGTGAGTTGGATAGTTGTGG
AAAGAGTCAAATGGCTCTCCTCAAGCGTATTCAACAAGGGGCTGAAGGATGCCCAGAAGGTACCCCATTG
TATGGGATCTGATCTGGGGCCTCGGTGCACATGCTTTACATGTGTTTAGTCGAGGTTAAAAAACGTCTAG
GCCCCCCGAACCACGGGGACGTGGTTTTCCTTTGAAAAACACGATGATAATATGGCCACAACCATGCCCA
CGCTACTGCGGGTTTATATAGACGGTCCCCACGGGATGGGGAAAACCACCACCACGCAACTGCTGGTGGC
CCTGGGTTCGCGCGACGATATCGTCTACGTACCCGAGCCGATGACTTACTGGCGGGTGCTGGGGGCTTCC
GAGACAATCGCGAACATCTACACCACACAACACCGCCTTGACCAGGGTGAGATATCGGCCGGGGACGCGG
CGGTGGTAATGACAAGCGCCCAGATAACAATGGGAATGCCTTATGCCGTGACCGACGCCGTTCTGGCTCC
TCATATCGGGGGGGAGGCTGGGAGCTCACATGCCCCGCCCCCGGCCCTCACCCTCATCTTCGACCGCCAT
CCCATCGCCGCCCTCCTGTGCTACCCGGCCGCGCGATACCTTATGGGCAGCATGACCCCCCAGGCCGTGC
TGGCGTTCGTGGCCCTCATCCCGCCGACCTTGCCCGGCACAAACATCGTGTTGGGGGCCCTTCCGGAGGA
CAGACACATCGACCGCCTGGCCAAACGCCAGCGCCCCGGCGAGCGGCTTGACCTGGCTATGCTGGCCGCG
ATTCGCCGCGTTTACGGGCTGCTTGCCAATACGGTGCGGTATCTGCAGGGCGGCGGGTCGTGGCGGGAGG
ATTGGGGACAGCTTTCGGGGACGGCCGTGCCGCCCCAGGGTGCCGAGCCCCAGAGCAACGCGGGCCCACG
ACCCCATATCGGGGACACGTTATTTACCCTGTTTCGGGCCCCCGAGTTGCTGGCCCCCAACGGCGACCTG
TACAACGTGTTTGCCTGGGCCTTGGACGTCTTGGCCAAACGCCTCCGTCCCATGCACGTCTTTATCCTGG
ATTACGACCAATCGCCCGCCGGCTGCCGGGACGCCCTGCTGCAACTTACCTCCGGGATGATCCAGACCCA
CGTCACCACCCCAGGCTCCATACCGACGATCTGCGACCTGGCGCGCACGTTTGCGCGGGAGATGGGGGAG
GCTAACTGACCCGGGGCATGCGCGGCCGCAACTTGTTTATTGCAGCTTATAATGGTTACAAATAAAGCAA
TAGCATCACAAATTTCACAAATAAAGCATTTTTTTCACTGCATTCTAGTTGTGGTTTGTCCAAACTCATC
AATGTATCTTATCATGTCTGCAATTGATAACTTCGTATAGCATACATTATACGAAGTTATATCGATTGTT
AACTCTAGATATGGGCTAAAAGAATACTGGCGCCAATATTAAGCCAAAATCTGTAATATGTCTACAATTC
TTGGTTGAGGTAGAGAGTGGCTGTTTGCAATTAAATAGTACCCAGAGGCATAACACTTTCTGGCTAGATT
TTGGTTAAGGCAAACTTTTGTGATATGTAACCAAATCCACTTCACTATTAAAGGCTGTACTTGTGATATG
AGAAGTGATCAGCTGTGGTAGACAGTTGGTTCTGTACTACTGCATCCAGACTTGTGTTGGTTGTATATGT
ATTATAGTACTTAGTTTTCATTTTAACTTACTTTCTAAGGAACACTGGAACTGCCCAATTTAATTTCAAA
AGTTGGAGGATTTTGTTTTGAGACAAGATTTCCCTCTGTAAGCCTGTTCTGTCCTCAGCTCCGGAGTGCT
AGGGCTCTAGGCGTGAGCCATCATGCTGAATTTAGATTAGCATTTAAACAGAAATTATTAAAGCATAGGA
AAGAAGTCTCAGTGGTTACATTTAAATGTCGACCTGCAGGCGTACGACTAGTAAAAGAGTCGAATAAGGG
CGACACACTGTCATTAGCAACTCCTTGTCCTTCGATCTCGTCAACAACAGCTTGCAGTTCAAATACAAGA
CCCAGAAGGCGACTATTCTGGAAGCGAGCTTGAAGCCAGACGCTGAGTACGAAAAGGGGCCCGAGCTTAA
GACTGGCCGTCGTTTTACAACACAGAAAGAGTTTGTAGAAACGCAAAAAGGCCATCCGTCAGGGGCCTTC
TGCTTAGTTTGATGCCTGGCAGTTCCCTACTCTCGCCTTCCGCTTCCTCGCTCACTGACTCGCTGCGCTC
GGTCGTTCGGCTGCGGCGAGCGGTATCAGCTCACTCAAAGGCGGTAATACGGTTATCCACAGAATCAGGG
GATAACGCAGGAAAGAACATGTGAGCAAAAGGCCAGCAAAAGGCCAGGAACCGTAAAAAGGCCGCGTTGC
TGGCGTTTTTCCATAGGCTCCGCCCCCCTGACGAGCATCACAAAAATCGACGCTCAAGTCAGAGGTGGCG
AAACCCGACAGGACTATAAAGATACCAGGCGTTTCCCCCTGGAAGCTCCCTCGTGCGCTCTCCTGTTCCG
ACCCTGCCGCTTACCGGATACCTGTCCGCCTTTCTCCCTTCGGGAAGCGTGGCGCTTTCTCATAGCTCAC
GCTGTAGGTATCTCAGTTCGGTGTAGGTCGTTCGCTCCAAGCTGGGCTGTGTGCACGAACCCCCCGTTCA
GCCCGACCGCTGCGCCTTATCCGGTAACTATCGTCTTGAGTCCAACCCGGTAAGACACGACTTATCGCCA
CTGGCAGCAGCCACTGGTAACAGGATTAGCAGAGCGAGGTATGTAGGCGGTGCTACAGAGTTCTTGAAGT
GGTGGGCTAACTACGGCTACACTAGAAGAACAGTATTTGGTATCTGCGCTCTGCTGAAGCCAGTTACCTT
CGGAAAAAGAGTTGGTAGCTCTTGATCCGGCAAACAAACCACCGCTGGTAGCGGTGGTTTTTTTGTTTGC
AAGCAGCAGATTACGCGCAGAAAAAAAGGATCTCAAGAAGATCCTTTGATCTTTTCTACGGGGTCTGACG
CTCAGTGGAACGACGCGCGCGTAACTCACGTTAAGGGATTTTGGTCATGAGCTTGCGCCGTCCCGTCAAG
TCAGCGTAATGCTCTGCTTAGAAAAACTCATCGAGCATCAAATGAAATTGCAATTTATTCATATCAGGAT
TATCAATACCATATTTTTGAAAAAGCCGTTTCTGTAATGAAGGAGAAAACTCACCGAGGCAGTTCCATAG
GATGGCAAGATCCTGGTATCGGTCTGCGATTCCGACTCGTCCAACATCAATACAACCTATTAATTTCCCC
TCGTCAAAAATAAGGTTATCAAGTGAGAAATCACCATGAGTGACGACTGAATCCGGTGAGAATGGCAAAA
GTTTATGCATTTCTTTCCAGACTTGTTCAACAGGCCAGCCATTACGCTCGTCATCAAAATCACTCGCATC
AACCAAACCGTTATTCATTCGTGATTGCGCCTGAGCGAGGCGAAATACGCGATCGCTGTTAAAAGGACAA
TTACAAACAGGAATCGAGTGCAACCGGCGCAGGAACACTGCCAGCGCATCAACAATATTTTCACCTGAAT
CAGGATATTCTTCTAATACCTGGAACGCTGTTTTTCCGGGGATCGCAGTGGTGAGTAACCATGCATCATC
AGGAGTACGGATAAAATGCTTGATGGTCGGAAGTGGCATAAATTCCGTCAGCCAGTTTAGTCTGACCATC
TCATCTGTAACATCATTGGCAACGCTACCTTTGCCATGTTTCAGAAACAACTCTGGCGCATCGGGCTTCC
CATACAAGCGATAGATTGTCGCACCTGATTGCCCGACATTATCGCGAGCCCATTTATACCCATATAAATC
AGCATCCATGTTGGAATTTAATCGCGGCCTCGACGTTTCCCGTTGAATATGGCTCATATTCTTCCTTTTT
CAATATTATTGAAGCATTTATCAGGGTTATTGTCTCATGAGCGGATACATATTTGAATGTATTTAGAAAA
ATAAACAAATAGGGGTCAGTGTTACAACCAATTAACCAATTCTGA
